Addgene plasmid #184890: pMRX-IZ-ANXA4-mRuby3
Purpose: Stable expression of ANXA4-mRuby3 (Annexin A4-mRuby3) in mammalian cells
Depositing lab: Noboru Mizushima. Depositing organization: The University of Tokyo. Publication: Annexins A1 and A2 are recruited to larger lysosomal injuries independently of ESCRTs to promote repair. Yim WW, Yamamoto H, Mizushima N. FEBS Lett. 2022 Mar 11. doi: 10.1002/1873-3468.14329. PubMed 35274304.
Backbone
  Vector backbone: pMRX-IZ
  Vector type: Mammalian Expression
  Selectable markers: Zeocin
Growth in bacteria
  Bacterial resistance: Ampicillin, 100 μg/mL
  Growth temperature: 37°C
  Growth strain: DH5alpha
  Copy number: Unknown
Gene/Insert
  Gene/Insert name: ANXA4 (alt name: Annexin A4)
  Species: H. sapiens (human)
  Insert size (bp): 963
  Entrez Gene: ANXA4 (a.k.a. ANX4, HEL-S-274, P32.5, PAP-II, PIG28, PP4-X, ZAP36)
  Tag / fusion protein: mRuby3 (C terminal on insert)
Terms and licenses: Academic/Nonprofit Terms; Industry Terms: Not Available to Industry
How to cite: pMRX-IZ-ANXA4-mRuby3 was a gift from Noboru Mizushima (Addgene plasmid # 184890 ; http://n2t.net/addgene:184890 ; RRID:Addgene_184890)
