[The description below was written by a language model from this plasmid's Addgene catalogue record and pLannotate feature annotations shown in this document.]
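Description:
pMRX-IZ-ANXA4-mRuby3 is a Moloney murine leukemia virus (MMLV)-based retroviral expression plasmid built on the pMRX-IZ backbone and intended for stable expression of human annexin A4 fused to a red fluorescent protein in mammalian cells. In bacteria it is maintained through a high-copy ColE1/pUC-type origin and selected with ampicillin via the bla gene and its own promoter.

The viral cassette begins with a CMV enhancer joined to a partial MMLV LTR. This hybrid 5′ LTR arrangement typically drives strong transcription of the viral genome in packaging cells. It is followed by the Ψ packaging signal, a truncated gag lacking its start codon, and a pol fragment carrying the splice acceptor. Together these support encapsidation and processing of the transcript. Downstream lies the ANXA4 coding sequence, with mRuby3 at its C terminus. An EMCV IRES then allows translation of the Sh ble gene from the same transcript. Zeocin selection is therefore linked to expression of the fusion protein, which helps in deriving stably transduced populations. An MMLV 3′ LTR closes the cassette. No separate internal promoter is annotated, so expression presumably depends on the LTR.

Annexin A4 is a calcium- and phospholipid-binding protein, and the associated publication concerns annexin recruitment to damaged lysosomes, so the fusion was probably made to image ANXA4 localisation in live cells. Two sequence records accompany the entry. The 7,568-nt full sequence carries one ANXA4 copy, consistent with the catalogue description. The 8,541-nt analyzer record shows two tandem ANXA4 annotations, a discrepancy the record does not explain.
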