Features (pLannotate 1.2.2; 15 found; start..end, strand, type, name):
      1..380     +  enhancer       CMV enhancer: human cytomegalovirus immediate early enhancer
    381..676     +  LTR            3' LTR (ΔU3) (fragment): self-inactivating 3' long terminal repeat (LTR) from Moloney murine leukemia virus
    739..1096    +  misc_feature   MMLV Ψ: packaging signal of Moloney murine leukemia virus (MMLV)
   1161..1577    +  CDS            gag (truncated): truncated Moloney murine leukemia virus (MMLV) gag gene lacking the start codon
   1587..1961    +  misc_feature   pol region: Moloney murine leukemia virus (MMLV) pol region containing the splice acceptor site
   1976..2932    +  CDS            ANXA4: ANXA4_HUMAN - Also known as ANX4. Experimental evidence at protein level: Swiss-Prot protein existence level 1. Calcium/phospholipid-binding protein which promotes membrane fusion and is involved in exocytosis. From Homo sapiens (Human).
   2963..3670    +  CDS            mRuby3: mRuby3 is a basic (constitutively fluorescent) red fluorescent protein published in 2016, derived from Entacmaea quadricolor. It has low acid sensitivity.
   3708..4283    +  misc_feature   IRES2: internal ribosome entry site (IRES) of the encephalomyocarditis virus (EMCV)
   4290..4664    +  CDS            BleoR: antibiotic-binding protein; Sh ble from Streptoalloteichus hindustanus; confers resistance to bleomycin, phleomycin, and Zeocin™
   4772..4893    +  LTR            3' LTR (ΔU3) (fragment): self-inactivating 3' long terminal repeat (LTR) from Moloney murine leukemia virus
   4894..5363    +  LTR            LTR: long terminal repeat from Moloney murine leukemia virus
   5429..5481    -  CDS            lacI (fragment): lac repressor; lacI; The lac repressor binds to the lac operator to inhibit transcription in E. coli. This inhibition can be relieved by adding lactose or isopropyl-β-D-thiogalactopyranoside (IPTG).
   5664..6252    -  rep_origin     ori: high-copy-number ColE1/pMB1/pBR322/pUC origin of replication
   6416..7276    -  CDS            AmpR: β-lactamase; bla; confers resistance to ampicillin, carbenicillin, and related antibiotics
   7277..7381    -  promoter       AmpR promoter: bla
>Addgene plasmid #184890 | pMRX-IZ-ANXA4-mRuby3 | addgene full sequence | sequence record 471672 | Addgene NGS Result
GACATTGATTATTGACTAGTTATTAATAGTAATCAATTACGGGGTCATTAGTTCATAGCCCATATATGGA
GTTCCGCGTTACATAACTTACGGTAAATGGCCCGCCTGGCTGACCGCCCAACGACCCCCGCCCATTGACG
TCAATAATGACGTATGTTCCCATAGTAACGCCAATAGGGACTTTCCATTGACGTCAATGGGTGGAGTATT
TACGGTAAACTGCCCACTTGGCAGTACATCAAGTGTATCATATGCCAAGTACGCCCCCTATTGACGTCAA
TGACGGTAAATGGCCCGCCTGGCATTATGCCCAGTACATGACCTTATGGGACTTTCCTACTTGGCAGTAC
ATCTACGTATTAGTCATCGCTATTACCATGCTAGAGAACCATCAGATGTTTCCAGGGTGCCCCAAGGACC
TGAAATGACCCTGTGCCTTATTTGAACTAACCAATCAGTTCGCTTCTCGCTTCTGTTCGCGCGCTTCTGC
TCCCCGAGCTCAATAAAAGAGCCCACAACCCCTCACTCGGCGCGCCAGTCCTCCGATTGACTGAGTCGCC
CGGGTACCCGTGTATCCAATAAACCCTCTTGCAGTTGCATCCGACTTGTGGTCTCGCTGTTCCTTGGGAG
GGTCTCCTCTGAGTGATTGACTACCCGTCAGCGGGGGTCTTTCATTTGGGGGCTCGTCCGGGATCGGGAG
ACCCCTGCCCAGGGACCACCGACCCACCACCGGGAGGTAAGCTGGCCAGCAACTTATCTGTGTCTGTCCG
ATTGTCTAGTGTCTATGACTGATTTTATGCGCCTGCGTCGGTACTAGTTAGCTAACTAGCTCTGTATCTG
GCGGACCCGTGGTGGAACTGACGAGTTCGGAACACCCGGCCGCAACCCTGGGAGACGTCCCAGGGACTTC
GGGGGCCGTTTTTGTGGCCCGACCTGAGTCCAAAAATCCCGATCGTTTTGGACTCTTTGGTGCACCCCCC
TTAGAGGAGGGATATGTGGTTCTGGTAGGAGACGAGAACCTAAAACAGTTCCCGCCTCCGTCTGAATTTT
TGCTTTCGGTTTGGGACCGAAGCCGCGCCGCGCGTCTTGTCTGCTGCAGCATCGTTCTGTGTTGTCTCTG
TCTGACTGTGTTTCTGTATTTGTCTGAAAATATGGGCCCGGGCCAGACTGTTACCACTCCCTTAAGTTTG
ACCTTAGGTCACTGGAAAGATGTCGAGCGGATCGCTCACAACCAGTCGGTAGATGTCAAGAAGAGACGTT
GGGTTACCTTCTGCTCTGCAGAATGGCCAACCTTTAACGTCGGATGGCCGCGAGACGGCACCTTTAACCG
AGACCTCATCACCCAGGTTAAGATCAAGGTCTTTTCACCTGGCCCGCATGGACACCCAGACCAGGTCCCC
TACATCGTGACCTGGGAAGCCTTGGCTTTTGACCCCCCTCCCTGGGTCAAGCCCTTTGTACACCCTAAGC
CTCCGCCTCCTCTTCCTCCATCCGCCCCGTCTCTCCCCCTTGAACCTCCTCGTTCGACCCCGCCTCGATC
CTCCCTTTATCCAGCCCTCACTCCTTCTCTAGGCGCCCCCATATGGCCATATGAGATCTTATATGGGGCA
CCCCCGCCCCTTGTAAACTTCCCTGACCCTGACATGACAAGAGTTACTAACAGCCCCTCTCTCCAAGCTC
ACTTACAGGCTCTCTACTTAGTCCAGCACGAAGTCTGGAGACCTCTGGCGGCAGCCTACCAAGAACAACT
GGACCGACCGGTGGTACCTCACCCTTACCGAGTCGGCGACACAGTGTGGGTCCGCCGACACCAGACTAAG
AACCTAGAACCTCGCTGGAAAGGACCTTACACAGTCCTGCTGACCACCCCCACCGCCCTCAAAGTAGACG
GCATCGCAGCTTGGATACACGCCGCCCACGTGAAGGCTGCCGACCCCGGGGGTGGACCATCCTCTAGACT
GCCGGATCCATGGCCATGGCAACCAAAGGAGGTACTGTCAAAGCTGCTTCAGGATTCAATGCCATGGAAG
ATGCCCAGACCCTGAGGAAGGCCATGAAAGGGCTCGGCACCGATGAAGACGCCATTATTAGCGTCCTTGC
CTACCGCAACACCGCCCAGCGCCAGGAGATCAGGACAGCCTACAAGAGCACCATCGGCAGGGACTTGATA
GACGACCTGAAGTCAGAACTGAGTGGCAACTTCGAGCAGGTGATTGTGGGGATGATGACGCCCACGGTGC
TGTATGACGTGCAAGAGCTGCGAAGGGCCATGAAGGGAGCCGGCACTGATGAGGGCTGCCTAATTGAGAT
CCTGGCCTCCCGGACCCCTGAGGAGATCCGGCGCATAAGCCAAACCTACCAGCAGCAATATGGACGGAGC
CTTGAAGATGACATTCGCTCTGACACATCGTTCATGTTCCAGCGAGTGCTGGTGTCTCTGTCAGCTGGTG
GGAGGGATGAAGGAAATTATCTGGACGATGCTCTCGTGAGACAGGATGCCCAGGACCTGTATGAGGCTGG
AGAGAAGAAATGGGGGACAGATGAGGTGAAATTTCTAACTGTTCTCTGTTCCCGGAACCGAAATCACCTG
TTGCATGTGTTTGATGAATACAAAAGGATATCACAGAAGGATATTGAACAGAGTATTAAATCTGAAACAT
CTGGTAGCTTTGAAGATGCTCTGCTGGCTATAGTAAAGTGCATGAGGAACAAATCTGCATATTTTGCTGA
AAAGCTCTATAAATCGATGAAGGGCTTGGGCACCGATGATAACACCCTCATCAGAGTGATGGTTTCTCGA
GCAGAAATTGACATGTTGGATATCCGGGCACACTTCAAGAGACTCTATGGAAAGTCTCTGTACTCGTTCA
TCAAGGGTGACACATCTGGAGACTACAGGAAAGTACTGCTTGTTCTCTGTGGAGGAGATGATGGATCCGG
GAATTCGGGCTCTGGTTCAGGCGTGAGCAAGGGCGAGGAGCTCATCAAGGAGAACATGCGGATGAAAGTC
GTCATGGAAGGCTCTGTCAATGGGCACCAGTTCAAGTGTACCGGAGAAGGGGAAGGGCGTCCCTATGAAG
GCGTACAAACCATGCGCATCAAAGTGATAGAGGGCGGGCCACTCCCTTTTGCCTTCGACATTCTGGCTAC
CTCCTTCATGTATGGCAGTCGGACATTCATCAAGTATCCCGCAGACATTCCGGACTTCTTCAAACAGTCC
TTTCCAGAAGGCTTTACATGGGAGAGGGTGACTAGGTACGAAGATGGCGGAGTGGTTACTGTGACTCAGG
ACACGTCATTGGAGGACGGAGAGCTGGTGTACAATGTGAAAGTACGCGGAGTGAACTTTCCCAGCAATGG
TCCTGTTATGCAGAAGAAAACCAAGGGTTGGGAACCCAATACGGAGATGATGTATCCAGCTGATGGTGGC
CTGAGGGGATACACAGACATAGCCCTGAAAGTCGATGGAGGTGGCCATCTGCACTGCAACTTTGTGACCA
CCTACAGAAGCAAGAAAACTGTGGGGAACATTAAGATGCCTGGAGTGCATGCAGTCGATCACAGACTTGA
GAGAATCGAGGAGTCTGATAACGAGACATACGTGGTACAACGAGAAGTTGCCGTTGCGAAGTACAGCAAT
CTGGGCGGGGGCATGGACGAGCTGTACAAGTAATGATTTCTCGAGAGCGGCCGCTACGTAAATTCCGCCC
CCCCCCCTAACGTTACTGGCCGAAGCCGCTTGGAATAAGGCCGGTGTGCGTTTGTCTATATGTTATTTTC
CACCATATTGCCGTCTTTTGGCAATGTGAGGGCCCGGAAACCTGGCCCTGTCTTCTTGACGAGCATTCCT
AGGGGTCTTTCCCCTCTCGCCAAAGGAATGCAAGGTCTGTTGAATGTCGTGAAGGAAGCAGTTCCTCTGG
AAGTTTCTTGAAGACAAACAACGTCTGTAGCGACCCTTTGCAGGCAGCGGAACCCCCCACCTGGCGACAG
GTGCCTCTGCGGCCAAAAGCCACGTGTATAAGATACACCTGCAAAGGCGGCACAACCCCAGTGCCACGTT
GTGAGTTGGATAGTTGTGGAAAGAGTCAAATGGCTCTCCTCAAGCGTATTCAACAAGGGGCTGAAGGATG
CCCAGAAGGTACCCCATTGTATGGGATCTGATCTGGGGCCTCGGTGCACATGCTTTACATGTGTTTAGTC
GAGGTTAAAAAAACGTCTAGGCCCCCCGAACCACGGGGACGTGGTTTTCCTTTGAAAAACACGATGATAA
TATGGCCACAACCGTCGACATGGCCAAGTTGACCAGTGCCGTTCCGGTGCTCACCGCGCGCGACGTCGCC
GGAGCGGTCGAGTTCTGGACCGACCGGCTCGGGTTCTCCCGGGACTTCGTGGAGGACGACTTCGCCGGTG
TGGTCCGGGACGACGTGACCCTGTTCATCAGCGCGGTCCAGGACCAGGTGGTGCCGGACAACACCCTGGC
CTGGGTGTGGGTGCGCGGCCTGGACGAGCTGTACGCCGAGTGGTCGGAGGTCGTGTCCACGAACTTCCGG
GACGCCTCCGGGCCGGCCATGACCGAGATCGGCGAGCAGCCGTGGGGGCGGGAGTTCGCCCTGCGCGACC
CGGCCGGCAACTGCGTGCACTTCGTGGCCGAGGAGCAGGACTGAGTCGACCGCCCGCCCCACGACCCGCA
GCGCCCGACCGAAAGGAGCGCACGACCCCATGGCTCGACGATAAAATAAAAGATTTTATTTAGTCTCCAG
AAAAAGGGGGGAATGAAAGACCCCACCTGTAGGTTTGGCAAGCTAGCTTAAGTAACGCCATTTTGCAAGG
CATGGAAAAATACATAACTGAGAATAGAGAAGTTCAGATCAAGGTCAGGAACAGATGGAACAGCTGAATA
TGGGCCAAACAGGATATCTGTGGTAAGCAGTTCCTGCCCCGGCTCAGGGCCAAGAACAGATGGAACAGCT
GAATATGGGCCAAACAGGATATCTGTGGTAAGCAGTTCCTGCCCCGGCTCAGGGCCAAGAACAGATGGTC
CCCAGATGCGGTCCAGCCCTCAGCAGTTTCTAGAGAACCATCAGATGTTTCCAGGGTGCCCCAAGGACCT
GAAATGACCCTGTGCCTTATTTGAACTAACCAATCAGTTCGCTTCTCGCTTCTGTTCGCGCGCTTCTGCT
CCCCGAGCTCAATAAAAGAGCCCACAACCCCTCACTCGGGGCGCCAGTCCTCCGATTGACTGAGTCGCCC
GGGTACCCGTGTATCCAATAAACCCTCTTGCAGTTGCATCCGACTTGTGGTCTCGCTGTTCCTTGGGAGG
GTCTCCTCTGAGTGATTGACTACCCGTCAGCGGGGGTCTTTCACATGCAGCATGTATCAAAATTAATTTG
GTTTTTTTTCTTAAGTATTTACATTAAATGGCCATAGTTGCATTAATGAATCGGCCAACGCGCGGGGAGA
GGCGGTTTGCGTATTGGGCGCTCTTCCGCTTCCTCGCTCACTGACTCGCTGCGCTCGGTCGTTCGGCTGC
GGCGAGCGGTATCAGCTCACTCAAAGGCGGTAATACGGTTATCCACAGAATCAGGGGATAACGCAGGAAA
GAACATGTGAGCAAAAGGCCAGCAAAAGGCCAGGAACCGTAAAAAGGCCGCGTTGCTGGCGTTTTTCCAT
AGGCTCCGCCCCCCTGACGAGCATCACAAAAATCGACGCTCAAGTCAGAGGTGGCGAAACCCGACAGGAC
TATAAAGATACCAGGCGTTTCCCCCTGGAAGCTCCCTCGTGCGCTCTCCTGTTCCGACCCTGCCGCTTAC
CGGATACCTGTCCGCCTTTCTCCCTTCGGGAAGCGTGGCGCTTTCTCATAGCTCACGCTGTAGGTATCTC
AGTTCGGTGTAGGTCGTTCGCTCCAAGCTGGGCTGTGTGCACGAACCCCCCGTTCAGCCCGACCGCTGCG
CCTTATCCGGTAACTATCGTCTTGAGTCCAACCCGGTAAGACACGACTTATCGCCACTGGCAGCAGCCAC
TGGTAACAGGATTAGCAGAGCGAGGTATGTAGGCGGTGCTACAGAGTTCTTGAAGTGGTGGCCTAACTAC
GGCTACACTAGAAGAACAGTATTTGGTATCTGCGCTCTGCTGAAGCCAGTTACCTTCGGAAAAAGAGTTG
GTAGCTCTTGATCCGGCAAACAAACCACCGCTGGTAGCGGTGGTTTTTTTGTTTGCAAGCAGCAGATTAC
GCGCAGAAAAAAAGGATCTCAAGAAGATCCTTTGATCTTTTCTACGGGGTCTGACGCTCAGTGGAACGAA
AACTCACGTTAAGGGATTTTGGTCATGAGATTATCAAAAAGGATCTTCACCTAGATCCTTTTGCGGCCGG
CCGCAAATCAATCTAAAGTATATATGAGTAAACTTGGTCTGACAGTTACCAATGCTTAATCAGTGAGGCA
CCTATCTCAGCGATCTGTCTATTTCGTTCATCCATAGTTGCCTGACTCCCCGTCGTGTAGATAACTACGA
TACGGGAGGGCTTACCATCTGGCCCCAGTGCTGCAATGATACCGCGAGACCCACGCTCACCGGCTCCAGA
TTTATCAGCAATAAACCAGCCAGCCGGAAGGGCCGAGCGCAGAAGTGGTCCTGCAACTTTATCCGCCTCC
ATCCAGTCTATTAATTGTTGCCGGGAAGCTAGAGTAAGTAGTTCGCCAGTTAATAGTTTGCGCAACGTTG
TTGCCATTGCTACAGGCATCGTGGTGTCACGCTCGTCGTTTGGTATGGCTTCATTCAGCTCCGGTTCCCA
ACGATCAAGGCGAGTTACATGATCCCCCATGTTGTGCAAAAAAGCGGTTAGCTCCTTCGGTCCTCCGATC
GTTGTCAGAAGTAAGTTGGCCGCAGTGTTATCACTCATGGTTATGGCAGCACTGCATAATTCTCTTACTG
TCATGCCATCCGTAAGATGCTTTTCTGTGACTGGTGAGTACTCAACCAAGTCATTCTGAGAATAGTGTAT
GCGGCGACCGAGTTGCTCTTGCCCGGCGTCAACACGGGATAATACCGCGCCACATAGCAGAACTTTAAAA
GTGCTCATCATTGGAAAACGTTCTTCGGGGCGAAAACTCTCAAGGATCTTACCGCTGTTGAGATCCAGTT
CGATGTAACCCACTCGTGCACCCAACTGATCTTCAGCATCTTTTACTTTCACCAGCGTTTCTGGGTGAGC
AAAAACAGGAAGGCAAAATGCCGCAAAAAAGGGAATAAGGGCGACACGGAAATGTTGAATACTCATACTC
TTCCTTTTTCAATATTATTGAAGCATTTATCAGGGTTATTGTCTCATGAGCGGATACATATTTGAATGTA
TTTAGAAAAATAAACAAATAGGGGTTCCGCGCACATTTCCCCGAAAAGTGCCACCTGACGTCTAAGAAAC
CATTATTATCATGACATTAACCTATAAAAATAGGCGTATCACGAGGCCCTTTCGTCTTCACTATAGGAGC
TTGGCCCATTGCATACGTTGTATCCATATCATAATATGTACATTTATATTGGCTCATGTCCAACATTACC
GCCATGTT
