Features (pLannotate 1.2.2; 16 found; start..end, strand, type, name):
      1..380     +  enhancer       CMV enhancer: human cytomegalovirus immediate early enhancer
    381..676     +  LTR            3' LTR (ΔU3) (fragment): self-inactivating 3' long terminal repeat (LTR) from Moloney murine leukemia virus
    739..1096    +  misc_feature   MMLV Ψ: packaging signal of Moloney murine leukemia virus (MMLV)
   1161..1577    +  CDS            gag (truncated): truncated Moloney murine leukemia virus (MMLV) gag gene lacking the start codon
   1587..1961    +  misc_feature   pol region: Moloney murine leukemia virus (MMLV) pol region containing the splice acceptor site
   1976..2932    +  CDS            ANXA4: ANXA4_HUMAN - Also known as ANX4. Experimental evidence at protein level: Swiss-Prot protein existence level 1. Calcium/phospholipid-binding protein which promotes membrane fusion and is involved in exocytosis. From Homo sapiens (Human).
   2949..3905    +  CDS            ANXA4: ANXA4_HUMAN - Also known as ANX4. Experimental evidence at protein level: Swiss-Prot protein existence level 1. Calcium/phospholipid-binding protein which promotes membrane fusion and is involved in exocytosis. From Homo sapiens (Human).
   3936..4643    +  CDS            mRuby3: mRuby3 is a basic (constitutively fluorescent) red fluorescent protein published in 2016, derived from Entacmaea quadricolor. It has low acid sensitivity.
   4681..5256    +  misc_feature   IRES2: internal ribosome entry site (IRES) of the encephalomyocarditis virus (EMCV)
   5263..5637    +  CDS            BleoR: antibiotic-binding protein; Sh ble from Streptoalloteichus hindustanus; confers resistance to bleomycin, phleomycin, and Zeocin™
   5745..5866    +  LTR            3' LTR (ΔU3) (fragment): self-inactivating 3' long terminal repeat (LTR) from Moloney murine leukemia virus
   5867..6336    +  LTR            LTR: long terminal repeat from Moloney murine leukemia virus
   6402..6454    -  CDS            lacI (fragment): lac repressor; lacI; The lac repressor binds to the lac operator to inhibit transcription in E. coli. This inhibition can be relieved by adding lactose or isopropyl-β-D-thiogalactopyranoside (IPTG).
   6637..7225    -  rep_origin     ori: high-copy-number ColE1/pMB1/pBR322/pUC origin of replication
   7389..8249    -  CDS            AmpR: β-lactamase; bla; confers resistance to ampicillin, carbenicillin, and related antibiotics
   8250..8354    -  promoter       AmpR promoter: bla
>Addgene plasmid #184890 | pMRX-IZ-ANXA4-mRuby3 Sequencing Result | analyzer sequence | sequence record 464457
GACATTGATTATTGACTAGTTATTAATAGTAATCAATTACGGGGTCATTAGTTCATAGCCCATATATGGA
GTTCCGCGTTACATAACTTACGGTAAATGGCCCGCCTGGCTGACCGCCCAACGACCCCCGCCCATTGACG
TCAATAATGACGTATGTTCCCATAGTAACGCCAATAGGGACTTTCCATTGACGTCAATGGGTGGAGTATT
TACGGTAAACTGCCCACTTGGCAGTACATCAAGTGTATCATATGCCAAGTACGCCCCCTATTGACGTCAA
TGACGGTAAATGGCCCGCCTGGCATTATGCCCAGTACATGACCTTATGGGACTTTCCTACTTGGCAGTAC
ATCTACGTATTAGTCATCGCTATTACCATGCTAGAGAACCATCAGATGTTTCCAGGGTGCCCCAAGGACC
TGAAATGACCCTGTGCCTTATTTGAACTAACCAATCAGTTCGCTTCTCGCTTCTGTTCGCGCGCTTCTGC
TCCCCGAGCTCAATAAAAGAGCCCACAACCCCTCACTCGGCGCGCCAGTCCTCCGATTGACTGAGTCGCC
CGGGTACCCGTGTATCCAATAAACCCTCTTGCAGTTGCATCCGACTTGTGGTCTCGCTGTTCCTTGGGAG
GGTCTCCTCTGAGTGATTGACTACCCGTCAGCGGGGGTCTTTCATTTGGGGGCTCGTCCGGGATCGGGAG
ACCCCTGCCCAGGGACCACCGACCCACCACCGGGAGGTAAGCTGGCCAGCAACTTATCTGTGTCTGTCCG
ATTGTCTAGTGTCTATGACTGATTTTATGCGCCTGCGTCGGTACTAGTTAGCTAACTAGCTCTGTATCTG
GCGGACCCGTGGTGGAACTGACGAGTTCGGAACACCCGGCCGCAACCCTGGGAGACGTCCCAGGGACTTC
GGGGGCCGTTTTTGTGGCCCGACCTGAGTCCAAAAATCCCGATCGTTTTGGACTCTTTGGTGCACCCCCC
TTAGAGGAGGGATATGTGGTTCTGGTAGGAGACGAGAACCTAAAACAGTTCCCGCCTCCGTCTGAATTTT
TGCTTTCGGTTTGGGACCGAAGCCGCGCCGCGCGTCTTGTCTGCTGCAGCATCGTTCTGTGTTGTCTCTG
TCTGACTGTGTTTCTGTATTTGTCTGAAAATATGGGCCCGGGCCAGACTGTTACCACTCCCTTAAGTTTG
ACCTTAGGTCACTGGAAAGATGTCGAGCGGATCGCTCACAACCAGTCGGTAGATGTCAAGAAGAGACGTT
GGGTTACCTTCTGCTCTGCAGAATGGCCAACCTTTAACGTCGGATGGCCGCGAGACGGCACCTTTAACCG
AGACCTCATCACCCAGGTTAAGATCAAGGTCTTTTCACCTGGCCCGCATGGACACCCAGACCAGGTCCCC
TACATCGTGACCTGGGAAGCCTTGGCTTTTGACCCCCCTCCCTGGGTCAAGCCCTTTGTACACCCTAAGC
CTCCGCCTCCTCTTCCTCCATCCGCCCCGTCTCTCCCCCTTGAACCTCCTCGTTCGACCCCGCCTCGATC
CTCCCTTTATCCAGCCCTCACTCCTTCTCTAGGCGCCCCCATATGGCCATATGAGATCTTATATGGGGCA
CCCCCGCCCCTTGTAAACTTCCCTGACCCTGACATGACAAGAGTTACTAACAGCCCCTCTCTCCAAGCTC
ACTTACAGGCTCTCTACTTAGTCCAGCACGAAGTCTGGAGACCTCTGGCGGCAGCCTACCAAGAACAACT
GGACCGACCGGTGGTACCTCACCCTTACCGAGTCGGCGACACAGTGTGGGTCCGCCGACACCAGACTAAG
AACCTAGAACCTCGCTGGAAAGGACCTTACACAGTCCTGCTGACCACCCCCACCGCCCTCAAAGTAGACG
GCATCGCAGCTTGGATACACGCCGCCCACGTGAAGGCTGCCGACCCCGGGGGTGGACCATCCTCTAGACT
GCCGGATCCATGGCCATGGCAACCAAAGGAGGTACTGTCAAAGCTGCTTCAGGATTCAATGCCATGGAAG
ATGCCCAGACCCTGAGGAAGGCCATGAAAGGGCTCGGCACCGATGAAGACGCCATTATTAGCGTCCTTGC
CTACCGCAACACCGCCCAGCGCCAGGAGATCAGGACAGCCTACAAGAGCACCATCGGCAGGGACTTGATA
GACGACCTGAAGTCAGAACTGAGTGGCAACTTCGAGCAGGTGATTGTGGGGATGATGACGCCCACGGTGC
TGTATGACGTGCAAGAGCTGCGAAGGGCCATGAAGGGAGCCGGCACTGATGAGGGCTGCCTAATTGAGAT
CCTGGCCTCCCGGACCCCTGAGGAGATCCGGCGCATAAGCCAAACCTACCAGCAGCAATATGGACGGAGC
CTTGAAGATGACATTCGCTCTGACACATCGTTCATGTTCCAGCGAGTGCTGGTGTCTCTGTCAGCTGGTG
GGAGGGATGAAGGAAATTATCTGGACGATGCTCTCGTGAGACAGGATGCCCAGGACCTGTATGAGGCTGG
AGAGAAGAAATGGGGGACAGATGAGGTGAAATTTCTAACTGTTCTCTGTTCCCGGAACCGAAATCACCTG
TTGCATGTGTTTGATGAATACAAAAGGATATCACAGAAGGATATTGAACAGAGTATTAAATCTGAAACAT
CTGGTAGCTTTGAAGATGCTCTGCTGGCTATAGTAAAGTGCATGAGGAACAAATCTGCATATTTTGCTGA
AAAGCTCTATAAATCGATGAAGGGCTTGGGCACCGATGATAACACCCTCATCAGAGTGATGGTTTCTCGA
GCAGAAATTGACATGTTGGATATCCGGGCACACTTCAAGAGACTCTATGGAAAGTCTCTGTACTCGTTCA
TCAAGGGTGACACATCTGGAGACTACAGGAAAGTACTGCTTGTTCTCTGTGGAGGAGATGATGGATCGAT
CCATGGCCATGGCAACCAAAGGAGGTACTGTCAAAGCTGCTTCAGGATTCAATGCCATGGAAGATGCCCA
GACCCTGAGGAAGGCCATGAAAGGGCTCGGCACCGATGAAGACGCCATTATTAGCGTCCTTGCCTACCGC
AACACCGCCCAGCGCCAGGAGATCAGGACAGCCTACAAGAGCACCATCGGCAGGGACTTGATAGACGACC
TGAAGTCAGAACTGAGTGGCAACTTCGAGCAGGTGATTGTGGGGATGATGACGCCCACGGTGCTGTATGA
CGTGCAAGAGCTGCGAAGGGCCATGAAGGGAGCCGGCACTGATGAGGGCTGCCTAATTGAGATCCTGGCC
TCCCGGACCCCTGAGGAGATCCGGCGCATAAGCCAAACCTACCAGCAGCAATATGGACGGAGCCTTGAAG
ATGACATTCGCTCTGACACATCGTTCATGTTCCAGCGAGTGCTGGTGTCTCTGTCAGCTGGTGGGAGGGA
TGAAGGAAATTATCTGGACGATGCTCTCGTGAGACAGGATGCCCAGGACCTGTATGAGGCTGGAGAGAAG
AAATGGGGGACAGATGAGGTGAAATTTCTAACTGTTCTCTGTTCCCGGAACCGAAATCACCTGTTGCATG
TGTTTGATGAATACAAAAGGATATCACAGAAGGATATTGAACAGAGTATTAAATCTGAAACATCTGGTAG
CTTTGAAGATGCTCTGCTGGCTATAGTAAAGTGCATGAGGAACAAATCTGCATATTTTGCTGAAAAGCTC
TATAAATCGATGAAGGGCTTGGGCACCGATGATAACACCCTCATCAGAGTGATGGTTTCTCGAGCAGAAA
TTGACATGTTGGATATCCGGGCACACTTCAAGAGACTCTATGGAAAGTCTCTGTACTCGTTCATCAAGGG
TGACACATCTGGAGACTACAGGAAAGTACTGCTTGTTCTCTGTGGAGGAGATGATGGATCCGGGAATTCG
GGCTCTGGTTCAGGCGTGAGCAAGGGCGAGGAGCTCATCAAGGAGAACATGCGGATGAAAGTCGTCATGG
AAGGCTCTGTCAATGGGCACCAGTTCAAGTGTACCGGAGAAGGGGAAGGGCGTCCCTATGAAGGCGTACA
AACCATGCGCATCAAAGTGATAGAGGGCGGGCCACTCCCTTTTGCCTTCGACATTCTGGCTACCTCCTTC
ATGTATGGCAGTCGGACATTCATCAAGTATCCCGCAGACATTCCGGACTTCTTCAAACAGTCCTTTCCAG
AAGGCTTTACATGGGAGAGGGTGACTAGGTACGAAGATGGCGGAGTGGTTACTGTGACTCAGGACACGTC
ATTGGAGGACGGAGAGCTGGTGTACAATGTGAAAGTACGCGGAGTGAACTTTCCCAGCAATGGTCCTGTT
ATGCAGAAGAAAACCAAGGGTTGGGAACCCAATACGGAGATGATGTATCCAGCTGATGGTGGCCTGAGGG
GATACACAGACATAGCCCTGAAAGTCGATGGAGGTGGCCATCTGCACTGCAACTTTGTGACCACCTACAG
AAGCAAGAAAACTGTGGGGAACATTAAGATGCCTGGAGTGCATGCAGTCGATCACAGACTTGAGAGAATC
GAGGAGTCTGATAACGAGACATACGTGGTACAACGAGAAGTTGCCGTTGCGAAGTACAGCAATCTGGGCG
GGGGCATGGACGAGCTGTACAAGTAATGATTTCTCGAGAGCGGCCGCTACGTAAATTCCGCCCCCCCCCC
TAACGTTACTGGCCGAAGCCGCTTGGAATAAGGCCGGTGTGCGTTTGTCTATATGTTATTTTCCACCATA
TTGCCGTCTTTTGGCAATGTGAGGGCCCGGAAACCTGGCCCTGTCTTCTTGACGAGCATTCCTAGGGGTC
TTTCCCCTCTCGCCAAAGGAATGCAAGGTCTGTTGAATGTCGTGAAGGAAGCAGTTCCTCTGGAAGTTTC
TTGAAGACAAACAACGTCTGTAGCGACCCTTTGCAGGCAGCGGAACCCCCCACCTGGCGACAGGTGCCTC
TGCGGCCAAAAGCCACGTGTATAAGATACACCTGCAAAGGCGGCACAACCCCAGTGCCACGTTGTGAGTT
GGATAGTTGTGGAAAGAGTCAAATGGCTCTCCTCAAGCGTATTCAACAAGGGGCTGAAGGATGCCCAGAA
GGTACCCCATTGTATGGGATCTGATCTGGGGCCTCGGTGCACATGCTTTACATGTGTTTAGTCGAGGTTA
AAAAAACGTCTAGGCCCCCCGAACCACGGGGACGTGGTTTTCCTTTGAAAAACACGATGATAATATGGCC
ACAACCGTCGACATGGCCAAGTTGACCAGTGCCGTTCCGGTGCTCACCGCGCGCGACGTCGCCGGAGCGG
TCGAGTTCTGGACCGACCGGCTCGGGTTCTCCCGGGACTTCGTGGAGGACGACTTCGCCGGTGTGGTCCG
GGACGACGTGACCCTGTTCATCAGCGCGGTCCAGGACCAGGTGGTGCCGGACAACACCCTGGCCTGGGTG
TGGGTGCGCGGCCTGGACGAGCTGTACGCCGAGTGGTCGGAGGTCGTGTCCACGAACTTCCGGGACGCCT
CCGGGCCGGCCATGACCGAGATCGGCGAGCAGCCGTGGGGGCGGGAGTTCGCCCTGCGCGACCCGGCCGG
CAACTGCGTGCACTTCGTGGCCGAGGAGCAGGACTGAGTCGACCGCCCGCCCCACGACCCGCAGCGCCCG
ACCGAAAGGAGCGCACGACCCCATGGCTCGACGATAAAATAAAAGATTTTATTTAGTCTCCAGAAAAAGG
GGGGAATGAAAGACCCCACCTGTAGGTTTGGCAAGCTAGCTTAAGTAACGCCATTTTGCAAGGCATGGAA
AAATACATAACTGAGAATAGAGAAGTTCAGATCAAGGTCAGGAACAGATGGAACAGCTGAATATGGGCCA
AACAGGATATCTGTGGTAAGCAGTTCCTGCCCCGGCTCAGGGCCAAGAACAGATGGAACAGCTGAATATG
GGCCAAACAGGATATCTGTGGTAAGCAGTTCCTGCCCCGGCTCAGGGCCAAGAACAGATGGTCCCCAGAT
GCGGTCCAGCCCTCAGCAGTTTCTAGAGAACCATCAGATGTTTCCAGGGTGCCCCAAGGACCTGAAATGA
CCCTGTGCCTTATTTGAACTAACCAATCAGTTCGCTTCTCGCTTCTGTTCGCGCGCTTCTGCTCCCCGAG
CTCAATAAAAGAGCCCACAACCCCTCACTCGGGGCGCCAGTCCTCCGATTGACTGAGTCGCCCGGGTACC
CGTGTATCCAATAAACCCTCTTGCAGTTGCATCCGACTTGTGGTCTCGCTGTTCCTTGGGAGGGTCTCCT
CTGAGTGATTGACTACCCGTCAGCGGGGGTCTTTCACATGCAGCATGTATCAAAATTAATTTGGTTTTTT
TTCTTAAGTATTTACATTAAATGGCCATAGTTGCATTAATGAATCGGCCAACGCGCGGGGAGAGGCGGTT
TGCGTATTGGGCGCTCTTCCGCTTCCTCGCTCACTGACTCGCTGCGCTCGGTCGTTCGGCTGCGGCGAGC
GGTATCAGCTCACTCAAAGGCGGTAATACGGTTATCCACAGAATCAGGGGATAACGCAGGAAAGAACATG
TGAGCAAAAGGCCAGCAAAAGGCCAGGAACCGTAAAAAGGCCGCGTTGCTGGCGTTTTTCCATAGGCTCC
GCCCCCCTGACGAGCATCACAAAAATCGACGCTCAAGTCAGAGGTGGCGAAACCCGACAGGACTATAAAG
ATACCAGGCGTTTCCCCCTGGAAGCTCCCTCGTGCGCTCTCCTGTTCCGACCCTGCCGCTTACCGGATAC
CTGTCCGCCTTTCTCCCTTCGGGAAGCGTGGCGCTTTCTCATAGCTCACGCTGTAGGTATCTCAGTTCGG
TGTAGGTCGTTCGCTCCAAGCTGGGCTGTGTGCACGAACCCCCCGTTCAGCCCGACCGCTGCGCCTTATC
CGGTAACTATCGTCTTGAGTCCAACCCGGTAAGACACGACTTATCGCCACTGGCAGCAGCCACTGGTAAC
AGGATTAGCAGAGCGAGGTATGTAGGCGGTGCTACAGAGTTCTTGAAGTGGTGGCCTAACTACGGCTACA
CTAGAAGAACAGTATTTGGTATCTGCGCTCTGCTGAAGCCAGTTACCTTCGGAAAAAGAGTTGGTAGCTC
TTGATCCGGCAAACAAACCACCGCTGGTAGCGGTGGTTTTTTTGTTTGCAAGCAGCAGATTACGCGCAGA
AAAAAAGGATCTCAAGAAGATCCTTTGATCTTTTCTACGGGGTCTGACGCTCAGTGGAACGAAAACTCAC
GTTAAGGGATTTTGGTCATGAGATTATCAAAAAGGATCTTCACCTAGATCCTTTTGCGGCCGGCCGCAAA
TCAATCTAAAGTATATATGAGTAAACTTGGTCTGACAGTTACCAATGCTTAATCAGTGAGGCACCTATCT
CAGCGATCTGTCTATTTCGTTCATCCATAGTTGCCTGACTCCCCGTCGTGTAGATAACTACGATACGGGA
GGGCTTACCATCTGGCCCCAGTGCTGCAATGATACCGCGAGACCCACGCTCACCGGCTCCAGATTTATCA
GCAATAAACCAGCCAGCCGGAAGGGCCGAGCGCAGAAGTGGTCCTGCAACTTTATCCGCCTCCATCCAGT
CTATTAATTGTTGCCGGGAAGCTAGAGTAAGTAGTTCGCCAGTTAATAGTTTGCGCAACGTTGTTGCCAT
TGCTACAGGCATCGTGGTGTCACGCTCGTCGTTTGGTATGGCTTCATTCAGCTCCGGTTCCCAACGATCA
AGGCGAGTTACATGATCCCCCATGTTGTGCAAAAAAGCGGTTAGCTCCTTCGGTCCTCCGATCGTTGTCA
GAAGTAAGTTGGCCGCAGTGTTATCACTCATGGTTATGGCAGCACTGCATAATTCTCTTACTGTCATGCC
ATCCGTAAGATGCTTTTCTGTGACTGGTGAGTACTCAACCAAGTCATTCTGAGAATAGTGTATGCGGCGA
CCGAGTTGCTCTTGCCCGGCGTCAACACGGGATAATACCGCGCCACATAGCAGAACTTTAAAAGTGCTCA
TCATTGGAAAACGTTCTTCGGGGCGAAAACTCTCAAGGATCTTACCGCTGTTGAGATCCAGTTCGATGTA
ACCCACTCGTGCACCCAACTGATCTTCAGCATCTTTTACTTTCACCAGCGTTTCTGGGTGAGCAAAAACA
GGAAGGCAAAATGCCGCAAAAAAGGGAATAAGGGCGACACGGAAATGTTGAATACTCATACTCTTCCTTT
TTCAATATTATTGAAGCATTTATCAGGGTTATTGTCTCATGAGCGGATACATATTTGAATGTATTTAGAA
AAATAAACAAATAGGGGTTCCGCGCACATTTCCCCGAAAAGTGCCACCTGACGTCTAAGAAACCATTATT
ATCATGACATTAACCTATAAAAATAGGCGTATCACGAGGCCCTTTCGTCTTCACTATAGGAGCTTGGCCC
ATTGCATACGTTGTATCCATATCATAATATGTACATTTATATTGGCTCATGTCCAACATTACCGCCATGT
T
